Addgene plasmid #115909: pBS-f1(+)-ACTB-mEGFP
Purpose: donor to insert EGFP at the ACTB locus in human cells
Depositing lab: Erik Sontheimer. Publication: Efficient Homology-Directed Repair with Circular Single-Stranded DNA Donors. Iyer S, Mir A, Vega-Badillo J, Roscoe BP, Ibraheim R, Zhu LJ, Lee J, Liu P, Luk K, Mintzer E, Guo D, Soares de Brito J, Emerson CP Jr, Zamore PD, Sontheimer EJ, Wolfe SA. CRISPR J. 2022 Oct;5(5):685-701. doi: 10.1089/crispr.2022.0058. Epub 2022 Sep 7. PubMed 36070530.
Backbone
  Vector backbone: pBluescript
  Backbone size w/o insert (bp): 2960
  Total vector size (bp): 5870
  Modifications to backbone: added homology arms and fluorescent protein
  Vector type: donor template
Growth in bacteria
  Bacterial resistance: Ampicillin, 100 μg/mL
  Growth temperature: 37°C
  Growth strain: DH5alpha
  Copy number: High Copy
Gene/Insert
  Gene/Insert name: ACTB-mEGFP
  Species: H. sapiens (human)
  Insert size (bp): 2700
  Entrez Gene: ACTB (a.k.a. BKRNS, BNS, BRWS1, CSMH, DDS1, PS1TP5BP1, THC8)
  Tag / fusion protein: EGFP
  Cloning method: Gibson Cloning
  Sequencing primers: 5′ M13F; 3′ M13R
Resource information
  A portion of this plasmid was derived from a plasmid made by: Insert is based on Addgene plasmid: AICSDP-15:ACTB-mEGFP (Plasmid #87425)
Terms and licenses: Academic/Nonprofit Terms; Industry Terms: Not Available to Industry
Depositor comments: Please visit https://www.biorxiv.org/content/10.1101/864199v1 for bioRxiv preprint.
How to cite: pBS-f1(+)-ACTB-mEGFP was a gift from Erik Sontheimer (Addgene plasmid # 115909 ; http://n2t.net/addgene:115909 ; RRID:Addgene_115909)
