[The description below was written by a language model from this plasmid's Addgene catalogue record and pLannotate feature annotations shown in this document.]
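Description:
pBS-f1(+)-ACTB-mEGFP is a 5,870 bp homology-directed repair donor template built on the pBluescript phagemid backbone, intended to insert a monomeric EGFP tag at the human ACTB (β-actin) locus. It is propagated in E. coli as a high-copy plasmid through a ColE1/pUC-type origin and is selected with ampicillin via the β-lactamase gene and its native promoter. The backbone also carries an f1 bacteriophage origin. This element allows one strand of the plasmid to be packaged and recovered as circular single-stranded DNA when helper phage functions are supplied, consistent with the associated work on circular single-stranded DNA donors for HDR. The usual pBluescript remnants are present: T7 and T3 promoters flanking the split multiple cloning site, lac promoter/operator elements, and fragments of lacZα and lacI.

The roughly 2.7 kb insert, assembled by Gibson cloning and based on an earlier ACTB-mEGFP donor plasmid, sits between the MCS fragments. The mEGFP coding sequence lies about 1 kb in from the upstream end of the insert and is followed almost immediately by ACTB coding sequence, an arrangement that suggests an N-terminal mEGFP fusion to β-actin. The annotation software labels three separated actin-like coding segments downstream by matches to bovine, plant and insect actins. These most likely reflect the high conservation of actin and correspond to exons within the human right homology arm, since the record gives the insert species as human. The unannotated region upstream of mEGFP presumably forms the left homology arm. No eukaryotic promoter is annotated, so expression of the tagged protein would depend on correct integration at the endogenous locus. The record does not specify the nuclease or guide RNA used alongside the donor.
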