Features (pLannotate 1.2.2; 17 found; start..end, strand, type, name):
     80..98      +  promoter       T7 promoter: promoter for bacteriophage T7 RNA polymerase
    107..148     +  misc_feature   MCS (fragment): pBluescript multiple cloning site
   1132..1848    +  CDS            mEGFP: mEGFP is a basic (constitutively fluorescent) green fluorescent protein published in 2002, derived from Aequorea victoria. It has moderate acid sensitivity.
   1864..2037    +  CDS            ACTB (fragment): ACTB_BOVIN - Experimental evidence at protein level: Swiss-Prot protein existence level 1. Actin is a highly conserved protein that polymerizes to produce filaments that form cross-linked networks in the cytoplasm of cells. Actin exists in both monomeric (G-actin) and polymeric (F-actin) forms, both forms playing key functions, such as cell motility and contraction. In addition to their role in the cytoplasmic cytoskeleton, G- and F-actin also localize in the nucleus, and regulate gene transcription and motility and repair of damaged DNA. From Bos taurus (Bovine).
   2199..2333    +  CDS            ACT1_PSEMZ: Experimental evidence at protein level: Swiss-Prot protein existence level 1. Actins are highly conserved proteins that are involved in various types of cell motility and are ubiquitously expressed in all eukaryotic cells. Essential component of cell cytoskeleton; plays an important role in cytoplasmic streaming, cell shape determination, cell division, organelle movement and extension growth (By similarity). From Pseudotsuga menziesii (Douglas-fir) (Abies menziesii).
   2796..2861    +  CDS            ACT_SPOLI (fragment): Experimental evidence at transcript level: Swiss-Prot protein existence level 2. Actins are highly conserved proteins that are involved in various types of cell motility and are ubiquitously expressed in all eukaryotic cells. From Spodoptera littoralis (Egyptian cotton leafworm).
   3105..3127    +  misc_feature   MCS (fragment): pBluescript multiple cloning site
   3139..3157    -  promoter       T3 promoter: promoter for bacteriophage T3 RNA polymerase
   3202..3218    -  protein_bind   lac operator: The lac repressor binds to the lac operator to inhibit transcription in E. coli. This inhibition can be relieved by adding lactose or isopropyl-β-D-thiogalactopyranoside (IPTG). lac repressor encoded by lacI
   3226..3256    -  promoter       lac promoter: promoter for the E. coli lac operon
   3271..3292    -  protein_bind   CAP binding site: CAP binding activates transcription in the presence of cAMP. E. coli catabolite activator protein
   3305..3397    -  CDS            lacI (fragment): lac repressor; lacI; The lac repressor binds to the lac operator to inhibit transcription in E. coli. This inhibition can be relieved by adding lactose or isopropyl-β-D-thiogalactopyranoside (IPTG).
   3580..4168    -  rep_origin     ori: high-copy-number ColE1/pMB1/pBR322/pUC origin of replication
   4339..5199    -  CDS            AmpR: β-lactamase; bla; confers resistance to ampicillin, carbenicillin, and related antibiotics
   5200..5304    -  promoter       AmpR promoter: bla
   5357..5785    -  rep_origin     f1 ori (sequence partly withheld): f1 bacteriophage origin of replication; arrow indicates direction of (+) strand synthesis
   5790..77      -  CDS            lacZα (fragment) (across the origin): LacZα fragment of β-galactosidase; lacZ fragment
>Addgene plasmid #115909 | pBS-f1(+)-ACTB-mEGFP | addgene full sequence | sequence record 228477 | Addgene NGS Result
ATGTGCTGCAAGGCGATTAAGTTGGGTAACGCCAGGGTTTTCCCAGTCACGACGTTGTAAAACGACGGCC
AGTGAATTGTAATACGACTCACTATAGGGCGAATTGGAGCTCCACCGCGGTGGCGGCCGCTCTAGAACTA
GTGGATCCGGCGGCGCCCTATAAAACCCAGCGGCGCGACGCGCCACCACCGCCGAGACCGCGTCCGCCCC
GCGAGCACAGAGCCTCGCCTTTGCCGATCCGCCGCCCGTCCACACCCGCCGCCAGGTAAGCCCGGCCAGC
CGACCGGGGCAGGCGGCTCACGGCCCGGCCGCAGGCGGCCGCGGCCCCTTCGCCCGTGCAGAGCCGCCGT
CTGGGCCGCAGCGGGGGGCGCATGGGGGGGGAACCGGACCGCCGTGGGGGGCGCGGGAGAAGCCCCTGGG
CCTCCGGAGATGGGGGACACCCCACGCCAGTTCGGAGGCGCGAGGCCGCGCTCGGGAGGCGCGCTCCGGG
GGTGCCGCTCTCGGGGCGGGGGCAACCGGCGGGGTCTTTGTCTGAGCCGGGCTCTTGCCAATGGGGATCG
CAGGGTGGGCGCGGCGGAGCCCCCGCCAGGCCCGGTGGGGGCTGGGGCGCCATTGCGCGTGCGCGCTGGT
CCTTTGGGCGCTAACTGCGTGCGCGCTGGGAATTGGCGCTAATTGCGCGTGCGCGCTGGGACTCAAGGCG
CTAACTGCGCGTGCGTTCTGGGGCCCGGGGTGCCGCGGCCTGGGCTGGGGCGAAGGCGGGCTCGGCCGGA
AGGGGTGGGGTCGCCGCGGCTCCCGGGCGCTTGCGCGCACTTCCTGCCCGAGCCGCTGGCCGCCCGAGGG
TGTGGCCGCTGCGTGCGCGCGCGCCGACCCGGCGCTGTTTGAACCGGGCGGAGGCGGGGCTGGCGCCCGG
TTGGGAGGGGGTTGGGGCCTGGCTTCCTGCCGCGCGCCGCGGGGACGCCTCCGACCAGTGTTTGCCTTTT
ATGGTAATAACGCGGCCGGCCCGGCTTCCTTTGTCCCCAATCTGGGCGCGCGCCGGCGCCCCCTGGCGGC
CTAAGGACTCGGCGCGCCGGAAGTGGCCAGGGCGGGGGCGACCTCGGCTCACAGCGCGCCCGGCTATTCT
CGCAACTGACAATGGTGAGCAAGGGCGAGGAGCTGTTCACCGGGGTGGTGCCCATCCTGGTCGAGCTGGA
CGGCGACGTAAACGGCCACAAGTTCAGCGTGTCCGGCGAGGGCGAGGGCGATGCCACCTACGGCAAGCTG
ACCCTGAAGTTCATCTGCACCACCGGCAAGCTGCCCGTGCCCTGGCCCACCCTCGTGACCACCCTGACCT
ACGGCGTGCAGTGCTTCAGCCGCTACCCCGACCACATGAAGCAGCACGACTTCTTCAAGTCCGCCATGCC
CGAAGGCTACGTCCAGGAGCGCACCATCTTCTTCAAGGACGACGGCAACTACAAGACCCGCGCCGAGGTG
AAGTTCGAGGGCGACACCCTGGTGAACCGCATCGAGCTGAAGGGCATCGACTTCAAGGAGGACGGCAACA
TCCTGGGGCACAAGCTGGAGTACAACTACAACAGCCACAACGTCTATATCATGGCCGACAAGCAGAAGAA
CGGCATCAAGGTGAACTTCAAGATCCGCCACAACATCGAGGACGGCAGCGTGCAGCTCGCCGACCACTAC
CAGCAGAACACCCCCATCGGCGACGGCCCCGTGCTGCTGCCCGACAACCACTACCTGAGCACCCAGTCCA
AGCTGAGCAAAGACCCCAACGAGAAGCGCGATCACATGGTCCTGCTGGAGTTCGTGACCGCCGCCGGGAT
CACTCTCGGCATGGACGAGCTGTACAAGGCCGGCTCCGGTACCGATGATGATATCGCAGCGCTCGTCGTC
GACAACGGCTCCGGCATGTGCAAGGCCGGCTTCGCGGGCGACGATGCCCCCCGGGCCGTCTTCCCCTCCA
TCGTGGGGCGCCCCAGGCACCAGGTAGGGGAGCTGGCTGGGTGGGGCAGCCCCGGGAGCGGGCGGGAGGC
AAGGGCGCTTTCTCTGCACAGGAGCCTCCCGGTTTCCGGGGTGGGGGCTGCGCCCGTGCTCAGGGCTTCT
TGTCCTTTCCTTCCCAGGGCGTGATGGTGGGCATGGGTCAGAAGGATTCCTATGTGGGCGACGAGGCCCA
GAGCAAGAGAGGCATCCTCACCCTGAAGTACCCCATCGAGCACGGCATCGTCACCAACTGGGACGACATG
GAGAAAATCTGGCACCACACCTTCTACAATGAGCTGCGTGTGGCTCCCGAGGAGCACCCCGTGCTGCTGA
CCGAGGCCCCCCTGAACCCCAAGGCCAACCGCGAGAAGATGACCCAGGTGAGTGGCCCGCTACCTCTTCT
GGTGGCCGCCTCCCTCCTTCCTGGCCTCCCGGAGCTGCGCCCTTTCTCACTGGTTCTCTCTTCTGCCGTT
TTCCGTAGGACTCTCTTCTCTGACCTGAGTCTCCTTTGGAACTCTGCAGGTTCTATTTGCTTTTTCCCAG
ATGAGCTCTTTTTCTGGTGTTTGTCTCTCTGACTAGGTGTCTAAGACAGTGTTGTGGGTGTAGGTACTAA
CACTGGCTCGTGTGACAAGGCCATGAGGCTGGTGTAAAGCGGCCTTGGAGTGTGTATTAAGTAGGCGCAC
AGTAGGTCTGAACAGACTCCCCATCCCAAGACCCCAGCACACTTAGCCGTGTTCTTTGCACTTTCTGCAT
GTCCCCCGTCTGGCCTGGCTGTCCCCAGTGGCTTCCCCAGTGTGACATGGTGTATCTCTGCCTTACAGAT
CATGTTTGAGACCTTCAACACCCCAGCCATGTACGTTGCTATCCAGGCTGTGCTATCCCTTTGAGGAAGA
TGAACTGAGATGTGTCAGGGTGACTTATTTCCATCATCGTCCTTAGGGGAGCTTGGGTAGGGGCAAGGCG
TGTAGCTGGGACCTAGGTCCAGACCCCTGGCTCTGCCACTGAACGGCTCAGGTGCTTTGGGCAGTTACTC
CCCGGCCTCACTTTGCACGTGTGCTTACCTAGTGGAGACAAAAGTACATACCTCGGTAGAGCGCGCACGC
CTGTAACCCCAGGTTAACTCTCTAACCTCGAGGGGGGGCCCGGTACCAGCTTTTGTTCCCTTTAGTGAGG
GTTAATTTCGAGCTTGGCGTAATCATGGTCATAGCTGTTTCCTGTGTGAAATTGTTATCCGCTCACAATT
CCACACAACATACGAGCCGGAAGCATAAAGTGTAAAGCCTGGGGTGCCTAATGAGTGAGCTAACTCACAT
TAATTGCGTTGCGCTCACTGCCCGCTTTCCAGTCGGGAAACCTGTCGTGCCAGCTGCATTAATGAATCGG
CCAACGCGCGGGGAGAGGCGGTTTGCGTATTGGGCGCTCTTCCGCTTCCTCGCTCACTGACTCGCTGCGC
TCGGTCGTTCGGCTGCGGCGAGCGGTATCAGCTCACTCAAAGGCGGTAATACGGTTATCCACAGAATCAG
GGGATAACGCAGGAAAGAACATGTGAGCAAAAGGCCAGCAAAAGGCCAGGAACCGTAAAAAGGCCGCGTT
GCTGGCGTTTTTCCATAGGCTCCGCCCCCCTGACGAGCATCACAAAAATCGACGCTCAAGTCAGAGGTGG
CGAAACCCGACAGGACTATAAAGATACCAGGCGTTTCCCCCTGGAAGCTCCCTCGTGCGCTCTCCTGTTC
CGACCCTGCCGCTTACCGGATACCTGTCCGCCTTTCTCCCTTCGGGAAGCGTGGCGCTTTCTCATAGCTC
ACGCTGTAGGTATCTCAGTTCGGTGTAGGTCGTTCGCTCCAAGCTGGGCTGTGTGCACGAACCCCCCGTT
CAGCCCGACCGCTGCGCCTTATCCGGTAACTATCGTCTTGAGTCCAACCCGGTAAGACACGACTTATCGC
CACTGGCAGCAGCCACTGGTAACAGGATTAGCAGAGCGAGGTATGTAGGCGGTGCTACAGAGTTCTTGAA
GTGGTGGCCTAACTACGGCTACACTAGAAGAACAGTATTTGGTATCTGCGCTCTGCTGAAGCCAGTTACC
TTCGGAAAAAGAGTTGGTAGCTCTTGATCCGGCAAACAAACCACCGCTGGTAGCGGTGGTTTTTTTGTTT
GCAAGCAGCAGATTACGCGCAGAAAAAAAGGATCTCAAGAAGATCCTTTGATCTTTTCTACGGGGTCTGA
CGCTCAGTGGAACGAAAACTCACGTTAAGGGATTTTGGTCATGAGATTATCAAAAAGGATCTTCACCTAG
ATCCTTTTAAATTAAAAATGAAGTTTTAAATCAATCTAAAGTATATATGAGTAAACTTGGTCTGACAGTT
ACCAATGCTTAATCAGTGAGGCACCTATCTCAGCGATCTGTCTATTTCGTTCATCCATAGTTGCCTGACT
CCCCGTCGTGTAGATAACTACGATACGGGAGGGCTTACCATCTGGCCCCAGTGCTGCAATGATACCGCGA
GACCCACGCTCACCGGCTCCAGATTTATCAGCAATAAACCAGCCAGCCGGAAGGGCCGAGCGCAGAAGTG
GTCCTGCAACTTTATCCGCCTCCATCCAGTCTATTAATTGTTGCCGGGAAGCTAGAGTAAGTAGTTCGCC
AGTTAATAGTTTGCGCAACGTTGTTGCCATTGCTACAGGCATCGTGGTGTCACGCTCGTCGTTTGGTATG
GCTTCATTCAGCTCCGGTTCCCAACGATCAAGGCGAGTTACATGATCCCCCATGTTGTGCAAAAAAGCGG
TTAGCTCCTTCGGTCCTCCGATCGTTGTCAGAAGTAAGTTGGCCGCAGTGTTATCACTCATGGTTATGGC
AGCACTGCATAATTCTCTTACTGTCATGCCATCCGTAAGATGCTTTTCTGTGACTGGTGAGTACTCAACC
AAGTCATTCTGAGAATAGTGTATGCGGCGACCGAGTTGCTCTTGCCCGGCGTCAATACGGGATAATACCG
CGCCACATAGCAGAACTTTAAAAGTGCTCATCATTGGAAAACGTTCTTCGGGGCGAAAACTCTCAAGGAT
CTTACCGCTGTTGAGATCCAGTTCGATGTAACCCACTCGTGCACCCAACTGATCTTCAGCATCTTTTACT
TTCACCAGCGTTTCTGGGTGAGCAAAAACAGGAAGGCAAAATGCCGCAAAAAAGGGAATAAGGGCGACAC
GGAAATGTTGAATACTCATACTCTTCCTTTTTCAATATTATTGAAGCATTTATCAGGGTTATTGTCTCAT
GAGCGGATACATATTTGAATGTATTTAGAAAAATAAACAAATAGGGGTTCCGCGCACATTTCCCCGAAAA
GTGCCACCTAAATTGTAAGCGTTAATATTTTGTTAAAATTCGCGTTAAATTTTTGTTAAATCAGCTCATT
TTTTAACCAATAGGCCGAAATCGGCAAAATCCCTTATAAATCAAAAGAATAGACCGAGATAGGGT
[37 nt withheld, positions 5456-5492]
AAAGAACGTGGACTCCAACGTCAAAGG
[49 nt withheld, positions 5520-5568]
T
[91 nt withheld, positions 5570-5660]
G
[124 nt withheld, positions 5662-5785]
CCCATTCGCCATTCAGGCTGCGCAACTGTTGGGAAGGGCGATCGGTGCGGGCCTCTTCGCTATTACGCCA
GCTGGCGAAAGGGGG
